Addgene plasmid #54863: mApple-Actin-C-18
Purpose: Localization: Actin, Excitation: 568, Emission: 592
Depositing lab: Michael Davidson. Depositing organization: Florida State University, Tallahassee. Publication: Vinculin-actin interaction couples actin retrograde flow to focal adhesions, but is dispensable for focal adhesion growth. Thievessen I, Thompson PM, Berlemont S, Plevock KM, Plotnikov SV, Zemljic-Harpf A, Ross RS, Davidson MW, Danuser G, Campbell SL, Waterman CM. J Cell Biol. 2013 Jul 8;202(1):163-77. doi: 10.1083/jcb.201303129. PubMed 23836933.
Backbone
  Vector backbone: mApple-C1
  Backbone size w/o insert (bp): 4750
  Vector type: Mammalian Expression
  Selectable markers: Neomycin (select with G418)
Growth in bacteria
  Bacterial resistance: Kanamycin, 50 μg/mL
  Growth temperature: 37°C
  Growth strain: DH5alpha
  Copy number: High Copy
Gene/Insert
  Gene/Insert name: Actin (alt name: NM_001101.3)
  Species: H. sapiens (human)
  Entrez Gene: ACTB (a.k.a. BKRNS, BNS, BRWS1, CSMH, DDS1, PS1TP5BP1, THC8)
  Promoter: CMV
  Tag / fusion protein: mApple (N terminal on backbone)
  Cloning method: Unknown
  Sequencing primers: 5′ CMV-F; 3′ SV40pA-R
Terms and licenses: Academic/Nonprofit Terms; Industry Terms: Not Available to Industry
Depositor comments: . Excitation = 568; Emission = 592
How to cite: mApple-Actin-C-18 was a gift from Michael Davidson (Addgene plasmid # 54863 ; http://n2t.net/addgene:54863 ; RRID:Addgene_54863)
