[The description below was written by a language model from this plasmid's Addgene catalogue record.]
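Description:
mApple-Actin-C-18 is a mammalian expression plasmid built on the mApple-C1 backbone (about 4.75 kb without the insert), a C1-style fluorescent protein fusion vector in which the gene of interest is placed downstream of the fluorescent protein coding sequence. It is maintained in E. coli as a high-copy plasmid under kanamycin selection. It also carries a neomycin resistance marker, so transfected mammalian cells can be selected with G418 to establish stable lines. The record lists an SV40 polyadenylation primer for sequencing, which suggests an SV40 polyA signal follows the fusion cassette. No feature table is provided, so the origin of replication and other backbone elements are not explicitly documented.

The payload is human beta-actin (ACTB, corresponding to the cytoplasmic actin reference transcript) expressed from the CMV promoter, which drives strong constitutive transcription in most mammalian cell types. mApple, a monomeric red-orange fluorescent protein with recorded excitation at 568 nm and emission at 592 nm, is fused to the N terminus of actin. The "C-18" in the name probably denotes this C1-type orientation and an 18-residue linker between the two proteins, but the record does not state this, and the cloning method is listed as unknown.

The stated purpose is actin localization. The labelled actin incorporates into filaments, allowing the actin cytoskeleton to be visualised in live or fixed cells by fluorescence microscopy. The associated publication examined how the vinculin-actin interaction couples actin retrograde flow to focal adhesions, a setting in which tagged actin can report filament dynamics. The red emission also makes it suitable for pairing with green or other spectrally distinct fusion proteins in multicolour imaging.
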