>Addgene plasmid #54863 | mApple-Actin-C-18 | depositor partial sequence | sequence record 85255 | insert sequence
ACGTCAGATCCGCTAGCGCTACCGGTCGCCACCATGGTGAGCAAGGGCGAGGAGAATAACATGGCCATCA
TCAAGGAGTTCATGCGCTTCAAGGTGCACATGGAGGGCTCCGTGAACGGCCACGAGTTCGAGATCGAGGG
CGAGGGCGAGGGCCGCCCCTACGAGGCCTTTCAGACCGCTAAGCTGAAGGTGACCAAGGGTGGCCCCCTG
CCCTTCGCCTGGGACATCCTGTCCCCTCAGTTCATGTACGGCTCCAAGGTCTACATTAAGCACCCAGCCG
ACATCCCCGACTACTTCAAGCTGTCCTTCCCCGAGGGCTTCAGGTGGGAGCGCGTGATGAACTTCGAGGA
CGGCGGCATTATTCACGTTAACCAGGACTCCTCCCTGCAGGACGGCGTGTTCATCTACAAGGTGAAGCTG
CGCGGCACCAACTTCCCCTCCGACGGCCCCGTAATGCAGAAGAAGACCATGGGCTGGGAGGCCTCCGAGG
AGCGGATGTACCCCGAGGACGGCGCCCTGAAGAGCGAGATCAAGAAGAGGCTGAAGCTGAAGGACGGCGG
CCACTACGCCGCCGAGGTCAAGACCACCTACAAGGCCAAGAAGCCCGTGCAGCTGCCCGGCGCCTACATC
GTCGACATCAAGTTGGACATCGTGTCCCACAACGAGGACTACACCATCGTGGAACAGTACGAACGCGCCG
AGGGCCGCCACTCCACCGGCGGCATGGACGAGCTGTACAAGTCCGGACTCAGATCTGGCAGCGGTGGAGG
CAGCGCATCCGGCGGAAGCGGAAGCGATGATGATATCGCCGCGCTCGTCGTCGACAACGGCTCCGGCATG
TGCAAGGCCGGCTTCGCGGGCGACGATGCCCCCCGGGCCGTCTTCCCCTCCATCGTGGGGCGCCCCAGGC
ACCAGGGCGTGATGGTGGGCATGGGTCAGAAGGATTCCTATGTGGGCGACGAGGCCCAGAGCAAGAGAGG
CATCCTCACCCTGAAGTACCCCATCGAGCACGGCATCGTCACCAACTGGGACGACATGGAGAAAATCTGG
CACCACACCTTCTACAATGAGCTGCGTGTGGCTCCCGAGGAGCACCCCGTGCTGCTGACCGAGGCCCCCC
TGAACCCCAAGGCCAACCGCGAGAAGATGACCCAGATCATGTTTGAGACCTTCAACACCCCAGCCATGTA
CGTTGCTATCCAGGCTGTGCTATCCCTGTACGCCTCTGGCCGTACCACTGGCATCGTGATGGACTCCGGT
GACGGGGTCACCCACACTGTGCCCATCTACGAGGGGTATGCCCTCCCCCATGCCATCCTGCGTCTGGACC
TGGCTGGCCGGGACCTGACTGACTACCTCATGAAGATCCTCACCGAGCGCGGCTACAGCTTCACCACCAC
GGCCGAGCGGGAAATCGTGCGTGACATTAAGGAGAAGCTGTGCTACGTCGCCCTGGACTTCGAGCAAGAG
ATGGCCACGGCTGCTTCCAGCTCCTCCCTGGAGAAGAGCTACGAGCTGCCTGACGGCCAGGTCATCACCA
TTGGCAATGAGCGGTTCCGCTGCCCTGAGGCACTCTTCCAGCCTTCCTTCCTGGGCATGGAGTCCTGTGG
CATCCACGAAACTACCTTCAACTCCATCATGAAGTGTGACGTGGACATCCGCAAAGACCTGTACGCCAAC
ACAGTGCTGTCTGGCGGCACCACCATGTACCCTGGCATTGCCGACAGGATGCAGAAGGAGATCACTGCCC
TGGCACCCAGCACAATGAAGATCAAGATCATTGCTCCTCCTGAGCGCAAGTACTCCGTGTGGATCGGCGG
CTCCATCCTGGCCTCGCTGTCCACCTTCCAGCAGATGTGGATCAGCAAGCAGGAGTATGACGAGTCCGGC
CCCTCCATCGTCCACCGCAAATGCTTCTAGGGATCCACCGGATCTAGATAACTGATCATAATCAGCCATA
CCACATT
