>Addgene plasmid #54863 | mApple-Actin-C-18 | addgene partial sequence | sequence record 96420 | mCherry-F 5'-ccccgtaatgcagaagaaga-3'
CCGAGGACGGCGCCCTGAAGAGCGAGATCAAGAAGAGGCTGAAGCTGAAGGACGGCGGCCACTACGCCGC
CGAGGTCAAGACCACCTACAAGGCCAAGAAGCCCGTGCAGCTGCCCGGCGCCTACATCGTCGACATCAAG
TTGGACATCGTGTCCCACAACGAGGACTACACCATCGTGGAACAGTACGAACGCGCCGAGGGCCGCCACT
CCACCGGCGGCATGGACGAGCTGTACAAGTCCGGACTCAGATCTGGCAGCGGTGGAGGCAGCGCATCCGG
CGGAAGCGGAAGCGATGATGATATCGCCGCGCTCGTCGTCGACAACGGCTCCGGCATGTGCAAGGCCGGC
TTCGCGGGCGACGATGCCCCCCGGGCCGTCTTCCCCTCCATCGTGGGGCGCCCCAGGCACCAGGGCGTGA
TGGTGGGCATGGGTCAGAAGGATTCCTATGTGGGCGACGAGGCCCAGAGCAAGAGAGGCATCCTCACCCT
GAAGTACCCCATCGAGCACGGCATCGTCACCAACTGGGACGACATGGAGAAAATCTGGCACCACACCTTC
TACAATGAGCTGCGTGTGGCTCCCGAGGAGCACCCCGTGCTGCTGACCGAGGCCCCCCTGAACCCCAAGG
CCAACCGCGAGAAGATGACCCAGATCATGTTTGAGACCTTCAACACCCCAGCCATGTACGTTGCTATCCA
GGCTGTGCTATCCCTGTACGCCTCTGGCCGTACCACTGGCATCGTGATGGACTCCGGTGACGGGGTCACC
CACACTGTGCCCATCTACGAGGGGTATGCCCTCCCCCATGCCATCCTGCGTCTGGACCTGGCTGGCCGGG
ACCTGACTGACTACCTCATGAAGATCCTCACCGAGCGCGGCTACAGCTTCACCACCACGGCCGA
